Addgene plasmid #124981: pCDH-EF1-N-cG-Blast
Purpose: Express Nanoluc, copGFP
Depositing lab: Kazuhiro Oka. Depositing organization: Baylor College of Medicine.
Backbone
  Vector backbone: pCDH-EF1 (Addgene #72266)
  Vector type: Lentiviral
  Selectable markers: Blasticidin
Growth in bacteria
  Bacterial resistance: Ampicillin, 100 μg/mL
  Growth temperature: 37°C
  Growth strain: NEB Stable
  Copy number: High Copy
Gene/Insert
  Gene/Insert name: Nanoluc, copGFP
  Species: Synthetic
  Promoter: EF1-alpha
  Cloning method: Restriction Enzyme; 5′ cloning site Unknown (unknown if destroyed)
Terms and licenses: Academic/Nonprofit Terms; Industry Terms: Not Available to Industry
How to cite: pCDH-EF1-N-cG-Blast was a gift from Kazuhiro Oka (Addgene plasmid # 124981 ; http://n2t.net/addgene:124981 ; RRID:Addgene_124981)
