[The description below was written by a language model from this plasmid's Addgene catalogue record and pLannotate feature annotations shown in this document.]
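Description:
pCDH-EF1-N-cG-Blast is a lentiviral transfer plasmid of about 9 kb, built on the pCDH-EF1 backbone and designed to deliver a constitutively expressed reporter-plus-selection cassette to mammalian cells. It is propagated in E. coli through a high-copy ColE1/pUC-type origin with ampicillin resistance (AmpR, β-lactamase). The viral portion has a third-generation style layout. An RSV promoter is fused to a truncated HIV-1 5' LTR to drive genomic RNA production in packaging cells. This is followed by the Ψ packaging signal with a partial gag fragment, the Rev response element for Rev-dependent nuclear export, and the cPPT/CTS, which aids nuclear import of the reverse-transcribed genome. A second truncated LTR annotation lies downstream of the cargo, in the 3' LTR position. It is followed by an SV40 poly(A) signal and SV40 origin. Several small annotated fragments (small t antigen, nef, lacI, lacZα, rop, bom) appear to be backbone remnants or partial matches rather than functional parts.

The payload sits between the cPPT and the 3' LTR. The human EF-1α promoter lies upstream of three consecutive same-strand coding sequences: codon-optimised NanoLuc luciferase, copGFP (annotated as a fragment) and blasticidin S deaminase. A WPRE follows to enhance transcript stability and expression. No additional promoter is annotated within the cassette, which suggests all three are expressed from a single EF-1α transcript. However, the short unannotated gaps between the reading frames are not characterised in the record, so the linking elements (for example 2A peptides) cannot be stated. Transduced cells can be selected with blasticidin, identified or sorted by green fluorescence, and quantified by bioluminescence, which fits the stated purpose of expressing NanoLuc and copGFP.
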