Features (pLannotate 1.2.2; 27 found; start..end, strand, type, name):
     57..173     +  misc_feature   cPPT/CTS: central polypurine tract and central termination sequence of HIV-1
    220..286     +  CDS            small t antigen (fragment): SV40 (simian virus 40) small t antigen
    293..1471    +  promoter       EF-1α promoter: strong constitutive promoter for human elongation factor EF-1α
   1490..2002    +  CDS            Nluc: NanoLuc® luciferase human codon-optimized
   2097..2761    +  CDS            CopGFP (fragment): green fluorescent protein 2 from Pontellina plumata, also known as ppluGFP2 (Shagin et al., 2004)
   2900..3298    +  CDS            BSD: blasticidin S deaminase; Aspergillus terreus BSD; confers resistance to blasticidin
   3311..3899    +  misc_feature   WPRE: woodchuck hepatitis virus posttranscriptional regulatory element
   3894..4001    +  CDS            nef (fragment): NEF_SIVS4 - Experimental evidence at protein level: Swiss-Prot protein existence level 1. Interferes with TCR signaling from the cell membrane. Interacts with CD247/TCRZ (TCR zeta chain) and exert potent down- regulation of cell surface TCR/CD3 complexes. From Simian immunodeficiency virus (isolate F236/smH4) (SIV-sm) (Simian immunodeficiency virus sooty mangabey monkey).
   4026..4206    +  LTR            5' LTR (truncated): truncated 5' long terminal repeat (LTR) from HIV-1
   4278..4399    +  polyA_signal   SV40 poly(A) signal: SV40 polyadenylation signal
   4439..4574    +  rep_origin     SV40 ori: SV40 origin of replication
   4631..4647    -  protein_bind   lac operator: The lac repressor binds to the lac operator to inhibit transcription in E. coli. This inhibition can be relieved by adding lactose or isopropyl-β-D-thiogalactopyranoside (IPTG). lac repressor encoded by lacI
   4655..4685    -  promoter       lac promoter: promoter for the E. coli lac operon
   4700..4721    -  protein_bind   CAP binding site: CAP binding activates transcription in the presence of cAMP. E. coli catabolite activator protein
   4734..4826    -  CDS            lacI (fragment): lac repressor; lacI; The lac repressor binds to the lac operator to inhibit transcription in E. coli. This inhibition can be relieved by adding lactose or isopropyl-β-D-thiogalactopyranoside (IPTG).
   5009..5597    -  rep_origin     ori: high-copy-number ColE1/pMB1/pBR322/pUC origin of replication
   5768..6628    -  CDS            AmpR: β-lactamase; bla; confers resistance to ampicillin, carbenicillin, and related antibiotics
   6629..6733    -  promoter       AmpR promoter: bla
   6828..6863    +  CDS            rop (fragment): Rop protein, which maintains plasmids at low copy number; rop
   6965..7064    +  misc_feature   bom (fragment): basis of mobility region from pBR322
   7070..7224    -  CDS            lacZα (fragment): LacZα fragment of β-galactosidase; lacZ fragment
   7238..7464    +  promoter       RSV promoter: Rous sarcoma virus enhancer/promoter
   7465..7645    +  LTR            5' LTR (truncated): truncated 5' long terminal repeat (LTR) from HIV-1
   7692..7817    +  misc_feature   HIV-1 Ψ: packaging signal of human immunodeficiency virus type 1
   7801..8139    +  CDS            HIV-1 gag (fragment): gag protein from human immunodeficiency virus 1; gag
   8310..8543    +  misc_feature   RRE: The Rev response element (RRE) of HIV-1 allows for Rev-dependent mRNA export from the nucleus to the cytoplasm.
   8920..38      +  CDS            Rev (fragment) (across the origin): human immunodeficiency virus 1 (HIV-1) Rev protein; rev; enhances nuclear export of unspliced and incompletely spliced viral mRNAs
>Addgene plasmid #124981 | pCDH-EF1-N-cG-Blast | addgene full sequence | sequence record 243977 | Addgene NGS Result
AGAGACAGAGACAGATCCATTCGATTAGTGAACGGATCTCGACGGTATCGGTTAACTTTTAAAAGAAAAG
GGGGGATTGGGGGGTACAGTGCAGGGGAAAGAATAGTAGACATAATAGCAACAGACATACAAACTAAAGA
ATTACAAAAACAAATTACAAAATTCAAAATTTTATCGATATCGATAGCTATCGATATCGATATCGATAGC
TTTGCAAAGATGGATAAAGTTTTAAACAGAGAGGAATCTTTGCAGCTAATGGACCTTCTAGGTCTTGAAA
GGAGTGGGAATTGGCTCCGGTGCCCGTCAGTGGGCAGAGCGCACATCGCCCACAGTCCCCGAGAAGTTGG
GGGGAGGGGTCGGCAATTGAACCGGTGCCTAGAGAAGGTGGCGCGGGGTAAACTGGGAAAGTGATGTCGT
GTACTGGCTCCGCCTTTTTCCCGAGGGTGGGGGAGAACCGTATATAAGTGCAGTAGTCGCCGTGAACGTT
CTTTTTCGCAACGGGTTTGCCGCCAGAACACAGGTAAGTGCCGTGTGTGGTTCCCGCGGGCCTGGCCTCT
TTACGGGTTATGGCCCTTGCGTGCCTTGAATTACTTCCACCTGGCTGCAGTACGTGATTCTTGATCCCGA
GCTTCGGGTTGGAAGTGGGTGGGAGAGTTCGAGGCCTTGCGCTTAAGGAGCCCCTTCGCCTCGTGCTTGA
GTTGAGGCCTGGCCTGGGCGCTGGGGCCGCCGCGTGCGAATCTGGTGGCACCTTCGCGCCTGTCTCGCTG
CTTTCGATAAGTCTCTAGCCATTTAAAATTTTTGATGACCTGCTGCGACGCTTTTTTTCTGGCAAGATAG
TCTTGTAAATGCGGGCCAAGATCTGCACACTGGTATTTCGGTTTTTGGGGCCGCGGGCGGCGACGGGGCC
CGTGCGTCCCAGCGCACATGTTCGGCGAGGCGGGGCCTGCGAGCGCGGCCACCGAGAATCGGACGGGGGT
AGTCTCAAGCTGGCCGGCCTGCTCTGGTGCCTGGCCTCGCGCCGCCGTGTATCGCCCCGCCCTGGGCGGC
AAGGCTGGCCCGGTCGGCACCAGTTGCGTGAGCGGAAAGATGGCCGCTTCCCGGCCCTGCTGCAGGGAGC
TCAAAATGGAGGACGCGGCGCTCGGGAGAGCGGGCGGGTGAGTCACCCACACAAAGGAAAAGGGCCTTTC
CGTCCTCAGCCGTCGCTTCATGTGACTCCACGGAGTACCGGGCGCCGTCCAGGCACCTCGATTAGTTCTC
GAGCTTTTGGAGTACGTCGTCTTTAGGTTGGGGGGAGGGGTTTTATGCGATGGAGTTTCCCCACACTGAG
TGGGTGGAGACTGAAGTTAGGCCAGCTTGGCACTTGATGTAATTCTCCTTGGAATTTGCCCTTTTTGAGT
TTGGATCTTGGTTCATTCTCAAGCCTCAGACAGTGGTTCAAAGTTTTTTTCTTCCATTTCAGGTGTCGTG
AGGAATTGGATCCGCCACCATGGTCTTCACACTCGAAGATTTCGTTGGGGACTGGCGACAGACAGCCGGC
TACAACCTGGACCAAGTCCTTGAACAGGGAGGTGTGTCCAGTTTGTTTCAGAATCTCGGGGTGTCCGTAA
CTCCGATCCAAAGGATTGTCCTGAGCGGTGAAAATGGGCTGAAGATCGACATCCATGTCATCATCCCGTA
TGAAGGTCTGAGCGGCGACCAAATGGGCCAGATCGAAAAAATTTTTAAGGTGGTGTACCCTGTGGATGAT
CATCACTTTAAGGTGATCCTGCACTATGGCACACTGGTAATCGACGGGGTTACGCCGAACATGATCGACT
ATTTCGGACGGCCGTATGAAGGCATCGCCGTGTTCGACGGCAAAAAGATCACTGTAACAGGGACCCTGTG
GAACGGCAACAAAATTATCGACGAGCGCCTGATCAACCCCGACGGCTCCCTGCTGTTCCGAGTAACCATC
AACGGAGTGACCGGCTGGCGGCTGTGCGAACGCATTCTGGCGAAGCTTGGAAGCGGAGCTACTAACTTCA
GCCTGCTGAAGCAGGCTGGAGACGTGGAGGAGAACCCTGGACCTATGGAGAGCGACGAGAGCGGCCTGCC
CGCCATGGAGATCGAGTGCCGCATCACCGGCACCCTGAACGGCGTGGAGTTCGAGCTGGTGGGCGGCGGA
GAGGGCACCCCCAAGCAGGGCCGCATGACCAACAAGATGAAGAGCACCAAAGGCGCCCTGACCTTCAGCC
CCTACCTGCTGAGCCACGTGATGGGCTACGGCTTCTACCACTTCGGCACCTACCCCAGCGGCTACGAGAA
CCCCTTCCTGCACGCCATCAACAACGGCGGCTACACCAACACCCGCATCGAGAAGTACGAGGACGGCGGC
GTGCTGCACGTGAGCTTCAGCTACCGCTACGAGGCCGGCCGCGTGATCGGCGACTTCAAGGTGGTGGGCA
CCGGCTTCCCCGAGGACAGCGTGATCTTCACCGACAAGATCATCCGCAGCAACGCCACCGTGGAGCACCT
GCACCCCATGGGCGATAACGTGCTGGTGGGCAGCTTCGCCCGCACCTTCAGCCTGCGCGACGGCGGCTAC
TACAGCTTCGTGGTGGACAGCCACATGCACTTCAAGAGCGCCATCCACCCCAGCATCCTGCAGAACGGGG
GCCCCATGTTCGCCTTCCGCCGCGTGGAGGAGCTGCACAGCAACACCGAGCTGGGCATCGTGGAGTACCA
GCACGCCTTCAAGACCCCCATTGCCTTCGCCAGATCCCGCGCTCAGTCGTCCAATTCTGCCGTGGACGGC
ACCGCCGGACCCGGCTCCACCGGATCTCGCGTCGACGGCAGTGGAGAGGGCAGAGGAAGTCTGCTAACAT
GCGGTGACGTCGAGGAGAATCCTGGCCCAATGGCCAAGCCTTTGTCTCAAGAAGAATCCACCCTCATTGA
AAGAGCAACGGCTACAATCAACAGCATCCCCATCTCTGAAGACTACAGCGTCGCCAGCGCAGCTCTCTCT
AGCGACGGCCGCATCTTCACTGGTGTCAATGTATATCATTTTACTGGGGGACCTTGTGCAGAACTCGTGG
TGCTGGGCACTGCTGCTGCTGCGGCAGCTGGCAACCTGACTTGTATCGTCGCGATCGGAAATGAGAACAG
GGGCATCTTGAGCCCCTGCGGACGGTGCCGACAGGTGCTTCTCGATCTGCATCCTGGGATCAAAGCCATA
GTGAAGGACAGTGATGGACAGCCGACGGCAGTTGGGATTCGTGAATTGCTGCCCTCTGGTTATGTGTGGG
AGGGCTAAGAATTCGTCGACAATCAACCTCTGGATTACAAAATTTGTGAAAGATTGACTGGTATTCTTAA
CTATGTTGCTCCTTTTACGCTATGTGGATACGCTGCTTTAATGCCTTTGTATCATGCTATTGCTTCCCGT
ATGGCTTTCATTTTCTCCTCCTTGTATAAATCCTGGTTGCTGTCTCTTTATGAGGAGTTGTGGCCCGTTG
TCAGGCAACGTGGCGTGGTGTGCACTGTGTTTGCTGACGCAACCCCCACTGGTTGGGGCATTGCCACCAC
CTGTCAGCTCCTTTCCGGGACTTTCGCTTTCCCCCTCCCTATTGCCACGGCGGAACTCATCGCCGCCTGC
CTTGCCCGCTGCTGGACAGGGGCTCGGCTGTTGGGCACTGACAATTCCGTGGTGTTGTCGGGGAAATCAT
CGTCCTTTCCTTGGCTGCTCGCCTGTGTTGCCACCTGGATTCTGCGCGGGACGTCCTTCTGCTACGTCCC
TTCGGCCCTCAATCCAGCGGACCTTCCTTCCCGCGGCCTGCTGCCGGCTCTGCGGCCTCTTCCGCGTCTT
CGCCTTCGCCCTCAGACGAGTCGGATCTCCCTTTGGGCCGCCTCCCCGCCTGGTACCTTTAAGACCAATG
ACTTACAAGGCAGCTGTAGATCTTAGCCACTTTTTAAAAGAAAAGGGGGGACTGGAAGGGCTAATTCACT
CCCAACGAAGATAAGATCTGCTTTTTGCTTGTACTGGGTCTCTCTGGTTAGACCAGATCTGAGCCTGGGA
GCTCTCTGGCTAACTAGGGAACCCACTGCTTAAGCCTCAATAAAGCTTGCCTTGAGTGCTTCAAGTAGTG
TGTGCCCGTCTGTTGTGTGACTCTGGTAACTAGAGATCCCTCAGACCCTTTTAGTCAGTGTGGAAAATCT
CTAGCAGTAGTAGTTCATGTCATCTTATTATTCAGTATTTATAACTTGCAAAGAAATGAATATCAGAGAG
TGAGAGGAACTTGTTTATTGCAGCTTATAATGGTTACAAATAAAGCAATAGCATCACAAATTTCACAAAT
AAAGCATTTTTTTCACTGCATTCTAGTTGTGGTTTGTCCAAACTCATCAATGTATCTTATCATGTCTGGC
TCTAGCTATCCCGCCCCTAACTCCGCCCATCCCGCCCCTAACTCCGCCCAGTTCCGCCCATTCTCCGCCC
CATGGCTGACTAATTTTTTTTATTTATGCAGAGGCCGAGGCCGCCTCGGCCTCTGAGCTATTCCAGAAGT
AGTGAGGAGGCTTTTTTGGAGGCCTAGACTTTTGCAGAGACCAAATTCGTAATCATGTCATAGCTGTTTC
CTGTGTGAAATTGTTATCCGCTCACAATTCCACACAACATACGAGCCGGAAGCATAAAGTGTAAAGCCTG
GGGTGCCTAATGAGTGAGCTAACTCACATTAATTGCGTTGCGCTCACTGCCCGCTTTCCAGTCGGGAAAC
CTGTCGTGCCAGCTGCATTAATGAATCGGCCAACGCGCGGGGAGAGGCGGTTTGCGTATTGGGCGCTCTT
CCGCTTCCTCGCTCACTGACTCGCTGCGCTCGGTCGTTCGGCTGCGGCGAGCGGTATCAGCTCACTCAAA
GGCGGTAATACGGTTATCCACAGAATCAGGGGATAACGCAGGAAAGAACATGTGAGCAAAAGGCCAGCAA
AAGGCCAGGAACCGTAAAAAGGCCGCGTTGCTGGCGTTTTTCCATAGGCTCCGCCCCCCTGACGAGCATC
ACAAAAATCGACGCTCAAGTCAGAGGTGGCGAAACCCGACAGGACTATAAAGATACCAGGCGTTTCCCCC
TGGAAGCTCCCTCGTGCGCTCTCCTGTTCCGACCCTGCCGCTTACCGGATACCTGTCCGCCTTTCTCCCT
TCGGGAAGCGTGGCGCTTTCTCATAGCTCACGCTGTAGGTATCTCAGTTCGGTGTAGGTCGTTCGCTCCA
AGCTGGGCTGTGTGCACGAACCCCCCGTTCAGCCCGACCGCTGCGCCTTATCCGGTAACTATCGTCTTGA
GTCCAACCCGGTAAGACACGACTTATCGCCACTGGCAGCAGCCACTGGTAACAGGATTAGCAGAGCGAGG
TATGTAGGCGGTGCTACAGAGTTCTTGAAGTGGTGGCCTAACTACGGCTACACTAGAAGAACAGTATTTG
GTATCTGCGCTCTGCTGAAGCCAGTTACCTTCGGAAAAAGAGTTGGTAGCTCTTGATCCGGCAAACAAAC
CACCGCTGGTAGCGGTGGTTTTTTTGTTTGCAAGCAGCAGATTACGCGCAGAAAAAAAGGATCTCAAGAA
GATCCTTTGATCTTTTCTACGGGGTCTGACGCTCAGTGGAACGAAAACTCACGTTAAGGGATTTTGGTCA
TGAGATTATCAAAAAGGATCTTCACCTAGATCCTTTTAAATTAAAAATGAAGTTTTAAATCAATCTAAAG
TATATATGAGTAAACTTGGTCTGACAGTTACCAATGCTTAATCAGTGAGGCACCTATCTCAGCGATCTGT
CTATTTCGTTCATCCATAGTTGCCTGACTCCCCGTCGTGTAGATAACTACGATACGGGAGGGCTTACCAT
CTGGCCCCAGTGCTGCAATGATACCGCGAGACCCACGCTCACCGGCTCCAGATTTATCAGCAATAAACCA
GCCAGCCGGAAGGGCCGAGCGCAGAAGTGGTCCTGCAACTTTATCCGCCTCCATCCAGTCTATTAATTGT
TGCCGGGAAGCTAGAGTAAGTAGTTCGCCAGTTAATAGTTTGCGCAACGTTGTTGCCATTGCTACAGGCA
TCGTGGTGTCACGCTCGTCGTTTGGTATGGCTTCATTCAGCTCCGGTTCCCAACGATCAAGGCGAGTTAC
ATGATCCCCCATGTTGTGCAAAAAAGCGGTTAGCTCCTTCGGTCCTCCGATCGTTGTCAGAAGTAAGTTG
GCCGCAGTGTTATCACTCATGGTTATGGCAGCACTGCATAATTCTCTTACTGTCATGCCATCCGTAAGAT
GCTTTTCTGTGACTGGTGAGTACTCAACCAAGTCATTCTGAGAATAGTGTATGCGGCGACCGAGTTGCTC
TTGCCCGGCGTCAATACGGGATAATACCGCGCCACATAGCAGAACTTTAAAAGTGCTCATCATTGGAAAA
CGTTCTTCGGGGCGAAAACTCTCAAGGATCTTACCGCTGTTGAGATCCAGTTCGATGTAACCCACTCGTG
CACCCAACTGATCTTCAGCATCTTTTACTTTCACCAGCGTTTCTGGGTGAGCAAAAACAGGAAGGCAAAA
TGCCGCAAAAAAGGGAATAAGGGCGACACGGAAATGTTGAATACTCATACTCTTCCTTTTTCAATATTAT
TGAAGCATTTATCAGGGTTATTGTCTCATGAGCGGATACATATTTGAATGTATTTAGAAAAATAAACAAA
TAGGGGTTCCGCGCACATTTCCCCGAAAAGTGCCACCTGACGTCTAAGAAACCATTATTATCATGACATT
AACCTATAAAAATAGGCGTATCACGAGGCCCTTTCGTCTCGCGCGTTTCGGTGATGACGGTGAAAACCTC
TGACACATGCAGCTCCCGGAGACGGTCACAGCTTGTCTGTAAGCGGATGCCGGGAGCAGACAAGCCCGTC
AGGGCGCGTCAGCGGGTGTTGGCGGGTGTCGGGGCTGGCTTAACTATGCGGCATCAGAGCAGATTGTACT
GAGAGTGCACCATATGCGGTGTGAAATACCGCACAGATGCGTAAGGAGAAAATACCGCATCAGGCGCCAT
TCGCCATTCAGGCTGCGCAACTGTTGGGAAGGGCGATCGGTGCGGGCCTCTTCGCTATTACGCCAGCTGG
CGAAAGGGGGATGTGCTGCAAGGCGATTAAGTTGGGTAACGCCAGGGTTTTCCCAGTCACGACGTTGTAA
AACGACGGCCAGTGCCAAGCTGACGCGTGTAGTCTTATGCAATACTCTTGTAGTCTTGCAACATGGTAAC
GATGAGTTAGCAACATGCCTTACAAGGAGAGAAAAAGCACCGTGCATGCCGATTGGTGGAAGTAAGGTGG
TACGATCGTGCCTTATTAGGAAGGCAACAGACGGGTCTGACATGGATTGGACGAACCACTGAATTGCCGC
ATTGCAGAGATATTGTATTTAAGTGCCTAGCTCGATACATAAACGGGTCTCTCTGGTTAGACCAGATCTG
AGCCTGGGAGCTCTCTGGCTAACTAGGGAACCCACTGCTTAAGCCTCAATAAAGCTTGCCTTGAGTGCTT
CAAGTAGTGTGTGCCCGTCTGTTGTGTGACTCTGGTAACTAGAGATCCCTCAGACCCTTTTAGTCAGTGT
GGAAAATCTCTAGCAGTGGCGCCCGAACAGGGACTTGAAAGCGAAAGGGAAACCAGAGGAGCTCTCTCGA
CGCAGGACTCGGCTTGCTGAAGCGCGCACGGCAAGAGGCGAGGGGCGGCGACTGGTGAGTACGCCAAAAA
TTTTGACTAGCGGAGGCTAGAAGGAGAGAGATGGGTGCGAGAGCGTCAGTATTAAGCGGGGGAGAATTAG
ATCGCGATGGGAAAAAATTCGGTTAAGGCCAGGGGGAAAGAAAAAATATAAATTAAAACATATAGTATGG
GCAAGCAGGGAGCTAGAACGATTCGCAGTTAATCCTGGCCTGTTAGAAACATCAGAAGGCTGTAGACAAA
TACTGGGACAGCTACAACCATCCCTTCAGACAGGATCAGAAGAACTTAGATCATTATATAATACAGTAGC
AACCCTCTATTGTGTGCATCAAAGGATAGAGATAAAAGACACCAAGGAAGCTTTAGACAAGATAGAGGAA
GAGCAAAACAAAAGTAAGACCACCGCACAGCAAGCGGCCACTGATCTTCAGACCTGGAGGAGGAGATATG
AGGGACAATTGGAGAAGTGAATTATATAAATATAAAGTAGTAAAAATTGAACCATTAGGAGTAGCACCCA
CCAAGGCAAAGAGAAGAGTGGTGCAGAGAGAAAAAAGAGCAGTGGGAATAGGAGCTTTGTTCCTTGGGTT
CTTGGGAGCAGCAGGAAGCACTATGGGCGCAGCGTCAATGACGCTGACGGTACAGGCCAGACAATTATTG
TCTGGTATAGTGCAGCAGCAGAACAATTTGCTGAGGGCTATTGAGGCGCAACAGCATCTGTTGCAACTCA
CAGTCTGGGGCATCAAGCAGCTCCAGGCAAGAATCCTGGCTGTGGAAAGATACCTAAAGGATCAACAGCT
CCTGGGGATTTGGGGTTGCTCTGGAAAACTCATTTGCACCACTGCTGTGCCTTGGAATGCTAGTTGGAGT
AATAAATCTCTGGAACAGATTTGGAATCACACGACCTGGATGGAGTGGGACAGAGAAATTAACAATTACA
CAAGCTTAATACACTCCTTAATTGAAGAATCGCAAAACCAGCAAGAAAAGAATGAACAAGAATTATTGGA
ATTAGATAAATGGGCAAGTTTGTGGAATTGGTTTAACATAACAAATTGGCTGTGGTATATAAAATTATTC
ATAATGATAGTAGGAGGCTTGGTAGGTTTAAGAATAGTTTTTGCTGTACTTTCTATAGTGAATAGAGTTA
GGCAGGGATATTCACCATTATCGTTTCAGACCCACCTCCCAACCCCGAGGGGACCCGACAGGCCCGAAGG
AATAGAAGAAGAAGGTGGAGAG
